>Addgene plasmid #213811 | POC1486 | addgene full sequence | sequence record 442885 | Addgene NGS Result
ATCCGGATATAGTTCCTCCTTTCAGCAAAAAACCCCTCAAGACCCGTTTAGAGGCCCCAAGGGGTTATGC
TAGTTATTGCTCAGCGGTGGCAGCAGCCAACTCAGCTTCCTTTCGGGCTTTGTTAGCAGCCGGATCTCAG
TGGTGGTGGTGGTGGTGCTCGAGTGCGGCCGCTTCAAAGTCAAATAAATTGCCCAATTTCTGCTCGATCA
GCGGTTTATAGTTTTCATACAGCTCGTACCCAATGAAGTTGCGTTTAAGAAGCTTGGCTTCGCGAAGCGT
CGTGCCGGAGCCCGAAAATGGGTCTAAGACGACGTCGCCGACACAAGAATAAAGACGAATCAAGCGGCGG
GCCAGTTCTGCGGGCATCAGGGCTGCGTGTTTTCCAAAAGCGATGTCGTTCTTATTAGGAATAGGAATCT
CCCAGATTTGCTTAGTGAACTCTACCCATTCCTCTTGGGTTAATTGACTTTGCTCTTTTTGCTCTTCAGT
AGGTTGTTTTGGTTTACCATCCTTCACGAAAACGCCGATGAACTCAATAGTATTCTGTGCGTAAAAATTG
CGGGGGTACGGGTAGGATCCAAACATCAAGCGTTTCGTTGGATTGGCACGCTTCCAAATATACACATCCA
ACAAAAACATCTTCGGCTTATTTTTCAACATGTTGTTTAAATCATGAAGAATTGAGTGTTGAATATCCGC
GTGTAAGTCGAAAATGTGACGATTATAATGCGTATTCAATACCTTCTTCAACATAGGCATCAATGGTACG
TTGATGCACAGTTTACCGTTTGGCTTCAGAGCACGATAACATTCCAACCAAACCTTCAACAGACCCAGCA
GATAATCCTCGTATTTCTCTAAAGCACCCAAATCTTCCACATGCTGAGCAGAATGTTGCAAGTCTTGTGT
GCCATTTTTGGCATAGTCTTTGATATTAAAATAAGGAGGCGAGGTGATGATAAGATCAACCGAATTATCG
GGTACTTCGTTCATATTTGTCGATGAATGGTAGAACACCTTATTAATGTTCATATGTATATCTCCTTCTT
AAAGTTAAACAAAATTATTTCTAGAGGGGAATTGTTATCCGCTCACAATTCCCCTATAGTGAGTCGTATT
AATTTCGCGGGATCGAGATCGATCTCGATCCTCTACGCCGGACGCATCGTGGCCGGCATCACCGGCGCCA
CAGGTGCGGTTGCTGGCGCCTATATCGCCGACATCACCGATGGGGAAGATCGGGCTCGCCACTTCGGGCT
CATGAGCGCTTGTTTCGGCGTGGGTATGGTGGCAGGCCCCGTGGCCGGGGGACTGTTGGGCGCCATCTCC
TTGCATGCACCATTCCTTGCGGCGGCGGTGCTCAACGGCCTCAACCTACTACTGGGCTGCTTCCTAATGC
AGGAGTCGCATAAGGGAGAGCGTCGAGATCCCGGACACCATCGAATGGCGCAAAACCTTTCGCGGTATGG
CATGATAGCGCCCGGAAGAGAGTCAATTCAGGGTGGTGAATGTGAAACCAGTAACGTTATACGATGTCGC
AGAGTATGCCGGTGTCTCTTATCAGACCGTTTCCCGCGTGGTGAACCAGGCCAGCCACGTTTCTGCGAAA
ACGCGGGAAAAAGTGGAAGCGGCGATGGCGGAGCTGAATTACATTCCCAACCGCGTGGCACAACAACTGG
CGGGCAAACAGTCGTTGCTGATTGGCGTTGCCACCTCCAGTCTGGCCCTGCACGCGCCGTCGCAAATTGT
CGCGGCGATTAAATCTCGCGCCGATCAACTGGGTGCCAGCGTGGTGGTGTCGATGGTAGAACGAAGCGGC
GTCGAAGCCTGTAAAGCGGCGGTGCACAATCTTCTCGCGCAACGCGTCAGTGGGCTGATCATTAACTATC
CGCTGGATGACCAGGATGCCATTGCTGTGGAAGCTGCCTGCACTAATGTTCCGGCGTTATTTCTTGATGT
CTCTGACCAGACACCCATCAACAGTATTATTTTCTCCCATGAAGACGGTACGCGACTGGGCGTGGAGCAT
CTGGTCGCATTGGGTCACCAGCAAATCGCGCTGTTAGCGGGCCCATTAAGTTCTGTCTCGGCGCGTCTGC
GTCTGGCTGGCTGGCATAAATATCTCACTCGCAATCAAATTCAGCCGATAGCGGAACGGGAAGGCGACTG
GAGTGCCATGTCCGGTTTTCAACAAACCATGCAAATGCTGAATGAGGGCATCGTTCCCACTGCGATGCTG
GTTGCCAACGATCAGATGGCGCTGGGCGCAATGCGCGCCATTACCGAGTCCGGGCTGCGCGTTGGTGCGG
ACATCTCGGTAGTGGGATACGACGATACCGAAGACAGCTCATGTTATATCCCGCCGTTAACCACCATCAA
ACAGGATTTTCGCCTGCTGGGGCAAACCAGCGTGGACCGCTTGCTGCAACTCTCTCAGGGCCAGGCGGTG
AAGGGCAATCAGCTGTTGCCCGTCTCACTGGTGAAAAGAAAAACCACCCTGGCGCCCAATACGCAAACCG
CCTCTCCCCGCGCGTTGGCCGATTCATTAATGCAGCTGGCACGACAGGTTTCCCGACTGGAAAGCGGGCA
GTGAGCGCAACGCAATTAATGTAAGTTAGCTCACTCATTAGGCACCGGGATCTCGACCGATGCCCTTGAG
AGCCTTCAACCCAGTCAGCTCCTTCCGGTGGGCGCGGGGCATGACTATCGTCGCCGCACTTATGACTGTC
TTCTTTATCATGCAACTCGTAGGACAGGTGCCGGCAGCGCTCTGGGTCATTTTCGGCGAGGACCGCTTTC
GCTGGAGCGCGACGATGATCGGCCTGTCGCTTGCGGTATTCGGAATCTTGCACGCCCTCGCTCAAGCCTT
CGTCACTGGTCCCGCCACCAAACGTTTCGGCGAGAAGCAGGCCATTATCGCCGGCATGGCGGCCCCACGG
GTGCGCATGATCGTGCTCCTGTCGTTGAGGACCCGGCTAGGCTGGCGGGGTTGCCTTACTGGTTAGCAGA
ATGAATCACCGATACGCGAGCGAACGTGAAGCGACTGCTGCTGCAAAACGTCTGCGACCTGAGCAACAAC
ATGAATGGTCTTCGGTTTCCGTGTTTCGTAAAGTCTGGAAACGCGGAAGTCAGCGCCCTGCACCATTATG
TTCCGGATCTGCATCGCAGGATGCTGCTGGCTACCCTGTGGAACACCTACATCTGTATTAACGAAGCGCT
GGCATTGACCCTGAGTGATTTTTCTCTGGTCCCGCCGCATCCATACCGCCAGTTGTTTACCCTCACAACG
TTCCAGTAACCGGGCATGTTCATCATCAGTAACCCGTATCGTGAGCATCCTCTCTCGTTTCATCGGTATC
ATTACCCCCATGAACAGAAATCCCCCTTACACGGAGGCATCAGTGACCAAACAGGAAAAAACCGCCCTTA
ACATGGCCCGCTTTATCAGAAGCCAGACATTAACGCTTCTGGAGAAACTCAACGAGCTGGACGCGGATGA
ACAGGCAGACATCTGTGAATCGCTTCACGACCACGCTGATGAGCTTTACCGCAGCTGCCTCGCGCGTTTC
GGTGATGACGGTGAAAACCTCTGACACATGCAGCTCCCGGAGACGGTCACAGCTTGTCTGTAAGCGGATG
CCGGGAGCAGACAAGCCCGTCAGGGCGCGTCAGCGGGTGTTGGCGGGTGTCGGGGCGCAGCCATGACCCA
GTCACGTAGCGATAGCGGAGTGTATACTGGCTTAACTATGCGGCATCAGAGCAGATTGTACTGAGAGTGC
ACCATTGCGGTGTGAAATACCGCACAGATGCGTAAGGAGAAAATACCGCATCAGGCGCTCTTCCGCTTCC
TCGCTCACTGACTCGCTGCGCTCGGTCGTTCGGCTGCGGCGAGCGGTATCAGCTCACTCAAAGGCGGTAA
TACGGTTATCCACAGAATCAGGGGATAACGCAGGAAAGAACATGTGAGCAAAAGGCCAGCAAAAGGCCAG
GAACCGTAAAAAGGCCGCGTTGCTGGCGTTTTTCCATAGGCTCCGCCCCCCTGACGAGCATCACAAAAAT
CGACGCTCAAGTCAGAGGTGGCGAAACCCGACAGGACTATAAAGATACCAGGCGTTTCCCCCTGGAAGCT
CCCTCGTGCGCTCTCCTGTTCCGACCCTGCCGCTTACCGGATACCTGTCCGCCTTTCTCCCTTCGGGAAG
CGTGGCGCTTTCTCATAGCTCACGCTGTAGGTATCTCAGTTCGGTGTAGGTCGTTCGCTCCAAGCTGGGC
TGTGTGCACGAACCCCCCGTTCAGCCCGACCGCTGCGCCTTATCCGGTAACTATCGTCTTGAGTCCAACC
CGGTAAGACACGACTTATCGCCACTGGCAGCAGCCACTGGTAACAGGATTAGCAGAGCGAGGTATGTAGG
CGGTGCTACAGAGTTCTTGAAGTGGTGGCCTAACTACGGCTACACTAGAAGGACAGTATTTGGTATCTGC
GCTCTGCTGAAGCCAGTTACCTTCGGAAAAAGAGTTGGTAGCTCTTGATCCGGCAAACAAACCACCGCTG
GTAGCGGTGGTTTTTTTGTTTGCAAGCAGCAGATTACGCGCAGAAAAAAAGGATCTCAAGAAGATCCTTT
GATCTTTTCTACGGGGTCTGACGCTCAGTGGAACGAAAACTCACGTTAAGGGATTTTGGTCATGAACAAT
AAAACTGTCTGCTTACATAAACAGTAATACAAGGGGTGTTATGAGCCATATTCAACGGGAAACGTCTTGC
TCTAGGCCGCGATTAAATTCCAACATGGATGCTGATTTATATGGGTATAAATGGGCTCGCGATAATGTCG
GGCAATCAGGTGCGACAATCTATCGATTGTATGGGAAGCCCGATGCGCCAGAGTTGTTTCTGAAACATGG
CAAAGGTAGCGTTGCCAATGATGTTACAGATGAGATGGTCAGACTAAACTGGCTGACGGAATTTATGCCT
CTTCCGACCATCAAGCATTTTATCCGTACTCCTGATGATGCATGGTTACTCACCACTGCGATCCCCGGGA
AAACAGCATTCCAGGTATTAGAAGAATATCCTGATTCAGGTGAAAATATTGTTGATGCGCTGGCAGTGTT
CCTGCGCCGGTTGCATTCGATTCCTGTTTGTAATTGTCCTTTTAACAGCGATCGCGTATTTCGTCTCGCT
CAGGCGCAATCACGAATGAATAACGGTTTGGTTGATGCGAGTGATTTTGATGACGAGCGTAATGGCTGGC
CTGTTGAACAAGTCTGGAAAGAAATGCATAAACTTTTGCCATTCTCACCGGATTCAGTCGTCACTCATGG
TGATTTCTCACTTGATAACCTTATTTTTGACGAGGGGAAATTAATAGGTTGTATTGATGTTGGACGAGTC
GGAATCGCAGACCGATACCAGGATCTTGCCATCCTATGGAACTGCCTCGGTGAGTTTTCTCCTTCATTAC
AGAAACGGCTTTTTCAAAAATATGGTATTGATAATCCTGATATGAATAAATTGCAGTTTCATTTGATGCT
CGATGAGTTTTTCTAAGAATTAATTCATGAGCGGATACATATTTGAATGTATTTAGAAAAATAAACAAAT
AGGGGTTCCGCGCACATTTCCCCGAAAAGTGCCACCTAAATTGTAAGCGTTAATATTTTGTTAAAATTCG
CGTTAAATTTTTGTTAAATCAGCTCATTTTTTAACCAATAGGCCGAAATCGGCAAAATCCCTTATAAATC
AAAAGAATAGACCGAGATAGGGT
[37 nt withheld, positions 5764-5800]
AAAGAACGTGGACTCCAACGTCAAAGG
[49 nt withheld, positions 5828-5876]
T
[91 nt withheld, positions 5878-5968]
G
[124 nt withheld, positions 5970-6093]
CCCATTCGCCA
Features (pLannotate 1.2.2; 19 found; start..end, strand, type, name):
     26..73      -  terminator     T7 terminator: transcription terminator for bacteriophage T7 RNA polymerase
     81..130     -  CDS            SET1 (fragment): solubility-enhancement tag derived from T7 phage gene 10B
    140..157     -  CDS            9xHis (fragment): 9xHis affinity tag
    233..385     -  CDS            hindIIIM (fragment): MTH3_HAEIN - Experimental evidence at protein level: Swiss-Prot protein existence level 1. This methylase recognizes the double-stranded sequence AAGCTT, causes specific methylation on A-1 on both strands, and protects the DNA from cleavage by the HindIII endonuclease. From Haemophilus influenzae (strain ATCC 51907 / DSM 11121 / KW20 / Rd).
   1041..1063    -  RBS            RBS: efficient ribosome binding site from bacteriophage T7 gene 10 (Olins and Rangwala, 1989)
   1078..1102    -  protein_bind   lac operator: The lac repressor binds to the lac operator to inhibit transcription in E. coli. This inhibition can be relieved by adding lactose or isopropyl-β-D-thiogalactopyranoside (IPTG). lac repressor encoded by lacI
   1103..1121    -  promoter       T7 promoter: promoter for bacteriophage T7 RNA polymerase
   1147..1426    +  CDS            TcR (fragment): tetracycline efflux protein; tet; confers resistance to tetracycline
   1434..1511    +  promoter       lacI promoter: lacI
   1512..2594    +  CDS            lacI: lac repressor; lacI; The lac repressor binds to the lac operator to inhibit transcription in E. coli. This inhibition can be relieved by adding lactose or isopropyl-β-D-thiogalactopyranoside (IPTG).
   2607..2628    +  protein_bind   CAP binding site: CAP binding activates transcription in the presence of cAMP. E. coli catabolite activator protein
   2643..2934    +  CDS            TcR (fragment): tetracycline efflux protein; tet; confers resistance to tetracycline
   3006..3386    -  CDS            YPB1_ECOLX: Protein predicted: Swiss-Prot protein existence level 4. From Escherichia coli.
   3403..3594    +  CDS            rop: Rop protein, which maintains plasmids at low copy number; rop
   3696..3835    +  misc_feature   bom: basis of mobility region from pBR322
   4021..4609    -  rep_origin     ori: high-copy-number ColE1/pMB1/pBR322/pUC origin of replication
   4731..5546    +  CDS            KanR: aminoglycoside phosphotransferase; aph(3')-Ia; confers resistance to kanamycin in bacteria or G418 (Geneticin®) in eukaryotes
   5555..5612    -  promoter       AmpR promoter (fragment): bla
   5665..6093    -  rep_origin     f1 ori (sequence partly withheld): f1 bacteriophage origin of replication; arrow indicates direction of (+) strand synthesis
