[The description below was written by a language model from this plasmid's Addgene catalogue record and pLannotate feature annotations shown in this document.]
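Description:
POC1486 is a bacterial expression plasmid built on the Novagen pET30b backbone that carries the DNA methyltransferase M2.HpyAII from Helicobacter pylori strain 26695, described in the record as a "BpiI-associated non-switchable methylase". The 864 bp coding sequence was inserted between the NdeI and NotI sites, which places it directly downstream of the vector's T7 promoter, lac operator and T7 gene 10 ribosome binding site and fuses it at its C terminus to the vector-encoded His6 tag, followed by the T7 terminator. The automated annotation does not name the insert itself. It picks up only a short stretch of similarity to the HindIII methylase of Haemophilus influenzae, consistent with a methyltransferase open reading frame, and it labels the His tag as a fragment of a longer His tag.

The plasmid carries lacI with its own promoter, so transcription from the T7/lac promoter is repressed until IPTG is added in a host that supplies T7 RNA polymerase. Propagation relies on a ColE1/pBR322-type origin accompanied by rop and the bom region. The catalogue lists the plasmid as high copy, although rop normally moderates copy number. Selection is by kanamycin through the aph(3')-Ia gene, and an f1 origin is also present. Short tetracycline-resistance and AmpR-promoter fragments in the table are backbone remnants rather than functional markers.

According to the associated publication, the construct belongs to work on using DNA methylases for site-selective inhibition of type IIS restriction enzyme activity, here the enzyme BpiI. The record does not define "non-switchable" further.
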