Addgene plasmid #213811: POC1486
Purpose: BpiI-associated non-switchable methylase
Depositing lab: Christopher A. O'Callaghan. Depositing organization: University of Oxford. Publication: DNA methylases for site-selective inhibition of type IIS restriction enzyme activity. Flores-Fernandez CN, Lin D, Robins K, O'Callaghan CA. Appl Microbiol Biotechnol. 2024 Jan 25;108(1):174. doi: 10.1007/s00253-024-13015-7. PubMed 38270650.
Backbone
  Vector backbone: pET30b
  Backbone manufacturer: Novagen
  Backbone size w/o insert (bp): 5421
  Total vector size (bp): 6108
  Vector type: Bacterial Expression
Growth in bacteria
  Bacterial resistance: Kanamycin, 50 μg/mL
  Growth temperature: 37°C
  Growth strain: DH5alpha
  Copy number: High Copy
Gene/Insert
  Gene/Insert name: BpiI-associated non-switchable methylase M2.HpyAII
  Species: H. pylori 26695
  Insert size (bp): 864
  GenBank ID: AE000511
  Promoter: T7
  Tag / fusion protein: His6-tag (C terminal on insert)
  Cloning method: Restriction Enzyme; 5′ cloning site NdeI (unknown if destroyed); 3′ cloning site NotI (unknown if destroyed)
  Sequencing primers: 5′ CTAGCCATATGAACATTAATAAGGTGTTCTACC; 3′ CTAGGCGGCCGCTTCAAAGTCAAATAAATTGCCC
Terms and licenses: Academic/Nonprofit Terms; Industry Terms: Not Available to Industry
How to cite: POC1486 was a gift from Christopher A. O'Callaghan (Addgene plasmid # 213811 ; http://n2t.net/addgene:213811 ; RRID:Addgene_213811)
